Addgene plasmid #70548: R777-E264 Hs.RASSF6-nostop
Purpose: Gateway ORF clone of human RASSF6 [NM_177532.4] without stop codon (for C-terminal fusions)
Depositing lab: Dominic Esposito. Depositing organization: National Cancer Institute (NCI).
Backbone
  Vector backbone: pDonor-255
  Backbone size w/o insert (bp): 2693
  Vector type: Gateway Entry Clone
Growth in bacteria
  Bacterial resistance: Spectinomycin, 50 μg/mL
  Growth temperature: 37°C
  Growth strain: DH10B
  Copy number: High Copy
Gene/Insert
  Gene/Insert name: RASSF6
  Species: H. sapiens (human)
  Insert size (bp): 1011
  GenBank ID: NM_177532.4
  Entrez Gene: RASSF6
  Cloning method: Gateway Cloning
  Sequencing primers: 5′ M13F 23-mer (5'-CCCAGTCACGACGTTGTAAAACG); 3′ attLR 23-mer (5'-TAACATCAGAGATTTTGAGACAC)
Terms and licenses: Academic/Nonprofit Terms; Industry Terms: Not Available to Industry
How to cite: R777-E264 Hs.RASSF6-nostop was a gift from Dominic Esposito (Addgene plasmid # 70548 ; http://n2t.net/addgene:70548 ; RRID:Addgene_70548)
