[The description below was written by a language model from this plasmid's Addgene catalogue record and pLannotate feature annotations shown in this document.]
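Description:
R777-E264 Hs.RASSF6-nostop is a Gateway entry clone built on the pDonor-255 backbone, carrying the human RASSF6 open reading frame (reference transcript NM_177532.4) without its stop codon. The full sequence record is about 3.7 kb, consistent with a roughly 2.7 kb backbone plus an insert of about 1 kb. It is propagated in E. coli from a high-copy ColE1/pUC-type origin and selected with spectinomycin through the aadA (SmR) aminoglycoside adenylyltransferase gene. The annotation places a fragment of the class 1 integron Pc promoter and a short gentamicin acetyltransferase remnant just upstream of aadA. Small lacZα and lacI fragments are also annotated and appear to be backbone remnants, and rrnB T1 and T2 terminators lie in the backbone upstream of the cloning region, where they can limit read-through transcription into the insert.

The RASSF6 coding sequence is flanked by attL recombination sites, which the automated annotation labels as attL3 on the 5′ side and a partial attL2 on the 3′ side. These sites allow LR Clonase-mediated transfer of the ORF into compatible attR-containing destination vectors. The entry clone has no annotated promoter driving the insert, so expression depends on the regulatory elements of the chosen destination vector. Because the stop codon is omitted, translation can continue through the downstream att site into a C-terminal tag or fusion partner supplied by that vector, which is the stated purpose of the clone. RASSF6 is a Ras-association domain family protein described as a possible Ras effector involved in inducing apoptosis, so the clone is suited to building tagged expression constructs for studying this protein.
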