Features (pLannotate 1.2.2; 11 found; start..end, strand, type, name):
     18..54      -  CDS            lacZα (fragment): LacZα fragment of β-galactosidase; lacZ fragment
     85..180     +  protein_bind   attL3: mutant version of attL; recombination site for the Gateway® LR reaction LR Clonase™
    171..1196    +  CDS            RASSF6 (fragment): RASF6_HUMAN - Experimental evidence at protein level: Swiss-Prot protein existence level 1. Involved in the induction of apoptosis, through both caspase- dependent and caspase-independent pathways. May act as a Ras effector protein. May suppress the serum-induced basal levels of NF-kappa-B (By similarity). From Homo sapiens (Human).
   1201..1294    -  protein_bind   attL2 (fragment): mutant version of attL; recombination site for the Gateway® LR reaction LR Clonase™
   1409..1432    +  promoter       Pc promoter (fragment): intI1 (promoter lies within the coding sequence); class 1 integron promoter
   1608..1664    +  CDS            GmR (fragment): gentamycin acetyltransferase; aacC1; confers resistance to gentamycin
   1671..2462    +  CDS            SmR: aminoglycoside adenylyltransferase (Murphy, 1985); aadA; confers resistance to spectinomycin and streptomycin
   2555..3143    +  rep_origin     ori: high-copy-number ColE1/pMB1/pBR322/pUC origin of replication
   3326..3418    +  CDS            lacI (fragment): lac repressor; lacI; The lac repressor binds to the lac operator to inhibit transcription in E. coli. This inhibition can be relieved by adding lactose or isopropyl-β-D-thiogalactopyranoside (IPTG).
   3473..3500    -  terminator     rrnB T2 terminator: transcription terminator T2 from the E. coli rrnB gene
   3632..3675    +  terminator     rrnB T1 terminator: Escherichia coli rrnB; transcription terminator T1 from the E. coli rrnB gene
>Addgene plasmid #70548 | R777-E264 Hs.RASSF6-nostop | depositor full sequence | sequence record 125997 | Full Sequence
TTAACGCTAGCATGGATGTTTTCCCAGTCACGACGTTGTAAAACGACGGCCAGTCTTAAAATTCGAGCTC
GGTCCGAGGATCCGAAATAATGATTTTATTTTGACTGATAGTGACCTGTTCGTTGCAACAAATTGATAAG
CAATGCTTTTTTATAATGCCAACTTTGTACAAAAAAGTTGGCACCATGACTATGATGGCTCACCAGTACC
CCTCTTGGATCTTCATTAATGAGAAGACATTCATAACCAGGGAACAACTTAATTCTTTATTGAAGACCTA
TAACATTTTTTATGAGAACCAGAAAAATCTGCATATTTTATATGGAGAGACTGAAGATGGCAAACTAATT
GTTGAAGGAATGCTGGACATTTTCTGGGGAGTAAAACGACCTATACAGCTAAAAATACAAGATGAGAAGC
CATTCTCTTCTTTTACTAGTATGAAGTCATCAGACGTCTTCTCCAGCAAAGGAATGACACGCTGGGGGGA
ATTTGACGATCTCTATCGTATTAGTGAGCTGGACAGGACCCAGATTCCTATGTCTGAAAAAAGGAATTCC
CAGGAAGACTATTTATCTTATCACAGCAACACCCTGAAGCCACATGCAAAGGATGAACCAGACTCCCCAG
TGCTCTATAGAACCATGAGTGAAGCAGCTCTGGTGAGAAAAAGGATGAAGCCTCTGATGATGGACAGAAA
AGAAAGACAGAAAAATAGAGCCTCTATTAATGGACACTTCTATAACCATGAAACATCAATTTTCATTCCA
GCCTTTGAATCAGAAACTAAGGTCAGAGTAAACAGTAACATGAGAACTGAAGAAGTAATAAAGCAACTTC
TCCAAAAATTTAAGATTGAAAATAGTCCCCAGGATTTTGCTCTTCACATTATTTTTGCAACAGGAGAACA
AAGACGACTAAAGAAGACAGACATTCCGCTACTGCAGAGGCTCCTACAGGGACCTTCTGAAAAGAATGCT
CGCATTTTCCTCATGGATAAAGATGCAGAAGAAATTAGCAGTGATGTGGCTCAGTACATTAACTTTCACT
TTTCTCTCTTGGAATCCATTCTTCAAAGATTAAATGAAGAAGAGAAAAGAGAGATTCAAAGAATAGTAAC
AAAATTCAATAAAGAAAAGGCGATTATACTGAAATGTCTTCAAAATAAACTAGTAATAAAAACAGAGACA
ACAGTTTCAACTTTCTTGTACAAAGTTGGCATTATAGGAAAGCATTGCTTATCAATTTGTTGCAACGAAC
AGGTCACTATCAGTCAAAATAAAATCATTATTTGCATGCAAGCTTAGATCCTCTAGACCAGCCAGGACAG
AAATGCCTCGACTTCGCTGCTACCCAAGGTTGCCGGGTGACGCACACCGTGGAAACGGATGAAGGCACGA
ACCCAGTGGACATAAGCCTGTTCGGTTCGTAAGCTGTAATGCAAGTAGCGTATGCGCTCACGCAACTGGT
CCAGAACCTTGACCGAACGCAGCGGTGGTAACGGCGCAGTGGCGGTTTTCATGGCTTGTTATGACTGTTT
TTTTGGGGTACAGTCTATGCCTCGGGCATCCAAGCAGCAAGCGCGTTACGCCGTGGGTCGATGTTTGATG
TTATGGAGCAGCAACGATGTTACGCAGCAGGGCAGTCGCCCTAAAACAAAGTTAAACATTATGAGGGAAG
CGGTGATCGCCGAAGTATCGACTCAACTATCAGAGGTAGTTGGCGTCATCGAGCGCCATCTCGAACCGAC
GTTGCTGGCCGTACATTTGTACGGCTCCGCAGTGGATGGCGGCCTGAAGCCACACAGTGATATTGATTTG
CTGGTTACGGTGACCGTAAGGCTTGATGAAACAACGCGGCGAGCTTTGATCAACGACCTTTTGGAAACTT
CGGCTTCCCCTGGAGAGAGCGAGATTCTCCGCGCTGTAGAAGTCACCATTGTTGTGCACGACGACATCAT
TCCGTGGCGTTATCCAGCTAAGCGCGAACTGCAATTTGGAGAATGGCAGCGCAATGACATTCTTGCAGGT
ATCTTCGAGCCAGCCACGATCGACATTGATCTGGCTATCTTGCTGACAAAAGCAAGAGAACATAGCGTTG
CCTTGGTAGGTCCAGCGGCGGAGGAACTCTTTGATCCGGTTCCTGAACAGGATCTATTTGAGGCGCTAAA
TGAAACCTTAACGCTATGGAACTCGCCGCCCGACTGGGCTGGCGATGAGCGAAATGTAGTGCTTACGTTG
TCCCGCATTTGGTACAGCGCAGTAACCGGCAAAATCGCGCCGAAGGATGTCGCTGCCGACTGGGCAATGG
AGCGCCTGCCGGCCCAGTATCAGCCCGTCATACTTGAAGCTAGACAGGCTTATCTTGGACAAGAAGAAGA
TCGCTTGGCCTCGCGCGCAGATCAGTTGGAAGAATTTGTCCACTACGTGAAAGGCGAGATCACCAAGGTA
GTCGGCAAATAACCCTCGAGCCACCCATGACCAAAATCCCTTAACGTGAGTTACGCGTCGTTCCACTGAG
CGTCAGACCCCGTAGAAAAGATCAAAGGATCTTCTTGAGATCCTTTTTTTCTGCGCGTAATCTGCTGCTT
GCAAACAAAAAAACCACCGCTACCAGCGGTGGTTTGTTTGCCGGATCAAGAGCTACCAACTCTTTTTCCG
AAGGTAACTGGCTTCAGCAGAGCGCAGATACCAAATACTGTCCTTCTAGTGTAGCCGTAGTTAGGCCACC
ACTTCAAGAACTCTGTAGCACCGCCTACATACCTCGCTCTGCTAATCCTGTTACCAGTGGCTGCTGCCAG
TGGCGATAAGTCGTGTCTTACCGGGTTGGACTCAAGACGATAGTTACCGGATAAGGCGCAGCGGTCGGGC
TGAACGGGGGGTTCGTGCACACAGCCCAGCTTGGAGCGAACGACCTACACCGAACTGAGATACCTACAGC
GTGAGCATTGAGAAAGCGCCACGCTTCCCGAAGGGAGAAAGGCGGACAGGTATCCGGTAAGCGGCAGGGT
CGGAACAGGAGAGCGCACGAGGGAGCTTCCAGGGGGAAACGCCTGGTATCTTTATAGTCCTGTCGGGTTT
CGCCACCTCTGACTTGAGCGTCGATTTTTGTGATGCTCGTCAGGGGGGCGGAGCCTATGGAAAAACGCCA
GCAACGCGGCCTTTTTACGGTTCCTGGCCTTTTGCTGGCCTTTTGCTCACATGTTCTTTCCTGCGTTATC
CCCTGATTCTGTGGATAACCGTATTACCGCCTTTGAGTGAGCTGATACCGCTCGCCGCAGCCGAACGACC
GAGCGCAGCGAGTCAGTGAGCGAGGAAGCGGAAGAGCGCCCAATACGCAAACCGCCTCTCCCCGCGCGTT
GGCCGATTCATTAATGCAGCTGGCACGACAGGTTTCCCGACTGGAAAGCGGGCAGTGAGCGCAACGCAAT
TAATACGCGTACCGCTAGCCAGGAAGAGTTTGTAGAAACGCAAAAAGGCCATCCGTCAGGATGGCCTTCT
GCTTAGTTTGATGCCTGGCAGTTTATGGCGGGCGTCCTGCCCGCCACCCTCCGGGCCGTTGCTTCACAAC
GTTCAAATCCGCTCCCGGCGGATTTGTCCTACTCAGGAGAGCGTTCACCGACAAACAACAGATAAAACGA
AAGGCCCAGTCTTCCGACTGAGCCTTTCGTTTTATTTGATGCCTGGCAGTTCCCTACTCTCGCG
