>Addgene plasmid #70548 | R777-E264 Hs.RASSF6-nostop | addgene partial sequence | sequence record 130566 | pCR8_R1 5'-cgaaccgaacaggcttatgt-3'
GTGTGCGTCACCCGGCAACCTTGGGTAGCAGCGAAGTCGAGGCATTTCTGTCCTGGCTGGTCTAGAGGAT
CTAAGCTTGCATGCAAATAATGATTTTATTTTGACTGATAGTGACCTGTTCGTTGCAACAAATTGATAAG
CAATGCTTTCCTATAATGCCAACTTTGTACAAGAAAGTTGAAACTGTTGTCTCTGTTTTTATTACTAGTT
TATTTTGAAGACATTTCAGTATAATCGCCTTTTCTTTATTGAATTTTGTTACTATTCTTTGAATCTCTCT
TTTCTCTTCTTCATTTAATCTTTGAAGAATGGATTCCAAGAGAGAAAAGTGAAAGTTAATGTACTGAGCC
ACATCACTGCTAATTTCTTCTGCATCTTTATCCATGAGGAAAATGCGAGCATTCTTTTCAGAAGGTCCCT
GTAGGAGCCTCTGCAGTAGCGGAATGTCTGTCTTCTTTAGTCGTCTTTGTTCTCCTGTTGCAAAAATAAT
GTGAAGAGCAAAATCCTGGGGACTATTTTCAATCTTAAATTTTTGGAGAAGTTGCTTTATTACTTCTTCA
GTTCTCATGTTACTGTTTACTCTGACCTTAGTTTCTGATTCAAAGGCTGGAATGAAAATTGATGTTTCAT
GGTTATAGAAGTGTCCATTAATAGAGGCTCTATTTTTCTGTCTTTCTTTTCTGTCCATCATCAGAGGCTT
CATCCTTTTTCTCACCAGAGCTGCTTCACTCATGGTTCTATAGAGCACTGGGGAGTCTGGTTCATCCTTT
GCATGTGGCTTCAGGGTGTTGCTGTGATAAGATAAATAGTCTTCCTGGGAATTCCTTTTTTCAGACATAG
GAATCTGGGTCCTGTCCAGCTCACTAATACGATAGAGATCGTCAAATTCCCCCCAGCGTGTCATTCCTTT
GCTGGAGAA
